Addgene plasmid #147586: pAc5.1B-lambdaN-HA-DmCYFIP1-4xmut_T
Purpose: Insect Expression of DmCYFIP1-4xmut
Depositing lab: Elisa Izaurralde. Depositing organization: Max Planck Institute for Developmental Biology. Publication: 4E-BPs require non-canonical 4E-binding motifs and a lateral surface of eIF4E to repress translation. Igreja C, Peter D, Weiler C, Izaurralde E. Nat Commun. 2014 Sep 2;5:4790. doi: 10.1038/ncomms5790. PubMed 25179781.
Backbone
  Vector backbone: Unknown
  Vector type: Insect Expression
Growth in bacteria
  Bacterial resistance: Ampicillin, 100 μg/mL
  Growth temperature: 37°C
  Growth strain: DH5alpha
  Copy number: Low Copy
Gene/Insert
  Gene/Insert name: DmCYFIP1-4xmut (alt names: Cytoplasmic FMR1-interacting protein; Sra-1 CG4931)
  Species: D. melanogaster (fly)
  Mutation: 5 silent and one non silent A146V mutations compared to the sequence given by NCBI:NM_142190.3
  Entrez Gene: Sra-1 (a.k.a. Dmel_CG4931, CG4931, CYFIP, CYFIP1/2, DSra-1, Dmel\CG4931, PIR121, PIR121/Sra-1, Sra, Sra-1/CYFIP, Sra1, Sra1/PIR121, cyfip, dSra, sra-1, sra1)
  Cloning method: Unknown
Terms and licenses: Academic/Nonprofit Terms; Industry Terms: Not Available to Industry
Depositor comments: Plasmids from this collection were made available to the research community and donated after the lab closed. Please note that the sequence provided by the depositing laboratory may be theoretical/predicted or based on Sanger sequencing results. There may be discrepancies between sequencing results obtained by Addgene and the depositor sequence. If an Addgene verified sequence is not available, please contact before placing your order to request that our lab fully sequence the plasmid.
How to cite: pAc5.1B-lambdaN-HA-DmCYFIP1-4xmut_T was a gift from Elisa Izaurralde (Addgene plasmid # 147586 ; http://n2t.net/addgene:147586 ; RRID:Addgene_147586)
