[The description below was written by a language model from this plasmid's Addgene catalogue record and pLannotate feature annotations shown in this document.]
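Description:
pAc5.1B-lambdaN-HA-DmCYFIP1-4xmut_T is a 9.3 kb insect expression plasmid for producing a tagged mutant form of Drosophila melanogaster CYFIP (Sra-1, CG4931; cytoplasmic FMR1-interacting protein) in fly cells. The catalogue lists the backbone as unknown, although the name points to a pAc5.1B-type vector and the annotated features fit that. It is propagated in E. coli through a ColE1/pUC-type origin and selected with ampicillin via the β-lactamase gene and its own promoter. The record lists it as low copy even though the annotated origin is of the high-copy type. A tetracycline resistance fragment and a short SV40 large T fragment are also detected, and these appear to be non-functional backbone remnants. No selectable marker for insect cells is annotated.

Expression is driven by the constitutive Drosophila actin 5C promoter. The open reading frame starts with a short fragment of the bacteriophage lambda N protein, followed by an HA epitope (annotated as a partial 3xHA match) and then the full Sra-1 coding sequence. A V5 tag sequence lies downstream of the insert, but the record does not say whether it is in frame and translated. An SV40 polyadenylation signal follows, annotated on the reverse strand. The lambda N peptide binds BoxB RNA hairpins, so fusions of this kind are generally used to tether a protein to a BoxB-containing reporter mRNA and test its effect on translation or stability. The HA tag allows detection or immunoprecipitation.

The record does not define the residues changed in the "4xmut" variant. It notes only five silent changes and one non-silent substitution, A146V, relative to the NCBI reference. The associated publication concerns how 4E-binding proteins engage eIF4E to repress translation.
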