Features (pLannotate 1.2.2; 11 found; start..end, strand, type, name):
     56..2568    +  promoter       Ac5 promoter: Drosophila melanogaster actin 5C promoter
   2589..2654    +  CDS            N (fragment): REGN_LAMBD - Experimental evidence at protein level: Swiss-Prot protein existence level 1. Plays a role as a transcriptional antitermination factor that allows the virus to initiate its lytic phase. Activates expression of the delayed viral early genes by modifying host RNA polymerase (RNAP) into a form that is resistant to termination signals. This antitermination function requires the host NusA protein which serves to stabilize the interaction between antitermination protein N and host RNA polymerase. From Escherichia phage lambda (Bacteriophage lambda).
   2679..2705    +  CDS            3xHA (fragment): three tandem HA epitope tags
   2718..6590    +  CDS            Sra-1: CYFIP_DROME - Also known as Cyfip From Drosophila melanogaster (Fruit fly).
   6629..6670    +  CDS            V5 tag: epitope tag from simian virus 5
   6770..6904    -  polyA_signal   SV40 poly(A) signal: SV40 polyadenylation signal
   6927..7011    -  CDS            large T antigen (fragment): large T antigen from SV40 (simian virus 40)
   7012..7482    +  CDS            TcR (fragment): tetracycline efflux protein; tet; confers resistance to tetracycline
   7526..8114    -  rep_origin     ori: high-copy-number ColE1/pMB1/pBR322/pUC origin of replication
   8285..9145    -  CDS            AmpR: β-lactamase; bla; confers resistance to ampicillin, carbenicillin, and related antibiotics
   9146..9250    -  promoter       AmpR promoter: bla
>Addgene plasmid #147586 | pAc5.1B-lambdaN-HA-DmCYFIP1-4xmut_T | depositor full sequence | sequence record 290033 | Full Sequence
CTTCAAGGAATTAATTCTATATTCTAAAAACACAAATGATACTTCTAAAAAAAATCATGAATGGCATCAA
CTCTGAATCAAATCTTTGCAGATGCACCTACTTCTCATTTCCACTGTCACATCATTTTTCCAGATCTCGC
TGCCTGTTATGTGGCCCACAAACCAAGACACGTTTTATGGCCATTAAAGCTGGCTGATCGTCGCCAAACA
CCAAATACATATCAATATGTACATTCGAGAAAGAAGCGATCAAAGAAGCGTCTTCGGGCGAGTAGGAGAA
TGCGGAGGAGAAGGAGAACGAGCTGATCTAGTATCTCTCCACAATCCAATGCCAACTGACCAACTGGCCA
TATTCGGAGCAATTTGAAGCCAATTTCCATCGCCTGGCGATCGCTCCATTCTTGGCTATATGTTTTTCAC
CGTTCCCGGGGCCATTTTCAAAGACTCGTCGGTAAGATAAGATTGTGTCACTCGCTGTCTCTCTTCATTT
GTCGAAGAATGCTGAGGAATTTCGCGATGACGTCGGCGAGTATTTTGAAGAATGAGAATAATTTGTATTT
ATACGAAAATCAGTTAGTGGAATTTTCTACAAAAACATGTTATCTATAGATAATTTTGTTGCAAAATATG
TTGACTATGACAAAGATTGTATGTATATACCTTTAATGTATTCTCATTTTCTTATGTATTTATAATGGCA
ATGATGATACTGATGATATTTTAAGATGATGCCAGACCACAGGCTGATTTCTGCGTCTTTTGCCGAACGC
AGTGCATGTGCGGTTGTTGTTTTTTGGAATAGTTTCAATTTTCGGACTGTCCGCTTTGATTTCAGTTTCT
TGGCTTATTCAAAAAGCAAAGTAAAGCCAAAAAAGCGAGATGGCAATACCAAATGCGGCAAAACGGTAGT
GGAAGGAAAGGGGTGCGGGGCAGCGGAAGGAAGGGTGGGGCGGGGCGTGGCGGGGTCTGTGGCTGGGCGC
GACGTCACCGACGTTGGAGCCACTCCTTTGACCATGTGTGCGTGTGTGTATTATTCGTGTCTCGCCACTC
GCCGGTTGTTTTTTTCTTTTTATCTCGCTCTCTCTAGCGCCATCTCGTACGCATGCTCAACGCACCGCAT
GTTGCCGTGTCCTTTATGCGTCATTTTGGCTCGAAATAGGCAATTATTTAAACAAAGATTAGTCAACGAA
AACGCTAAAATAAATAAGTCTACAATATGGTTACTTATTGCCATGTGTGTGCAGCCAACGATAGCAACAA
AAGCAACAACACAGTGGCTTTCCCTCTTTCACTTTTTGTTTGCAAGCGCGTGCGAGCAAGACGGCACGAC
CGGCAAACGCAATTACGCTGACAAAGAGCAGACGAAGTTTTGGCCGAAAAACATCAAGGCGCCTGATACG
AATGCATTTGCAATAACAATTGCGATATTTAATATTGTTTATGAAGCTGTTTGACTTCAAAACACACAAA
AAAAAAAATAAAACAAATTATTTGAAAGAGAATTAGGAATCGGACAGCTTATCGTTACGGGCTAACAGCA
CACCGAGACGAAATAGCTTACCTGACGTCACAGCCTCTGGAAGAACTGCCGCCAAGCAGAGAGAGAGAGA
AAAAGAGGGAGAGCAGCTTAGACCGCATGTGCTTGTGTGTGAGGCGTCTCTCTCTTCGTCTCCTGTTTGC
GCAAACGCATAGACTGCACTGAGAAAATCGATTACCTATTTTTTATGAATGAATATTTGCACTATTACTA
TTCAAAACTATTAAGATAGCAATCACATTCAATAGCCAAATACTATACCACCTGAGCGATGCAACGAAAT
GATCAATTTGAGCAAAAATGCTGCATATTTAGGACGGCATCATTATAGAAATGCTTCTTGCTGTGTACTT
TTCTCTCGTCTGGCAGCTGTTTCGCCGTTATTGTTAAAACCGGCTTAAGTTAGGTGTGTTTTCTACGACT
AGTGATGCCCCTACTAGAAGATGTGTGTTGCACAAATGTCCCTGAATAACCAATTTGAAGTGCAGATAGC
AGTAAACGTAAGCTAATATGAATATTATTTAACTGTAATGTTTTAATATCGCTGGACATTACTAATAAAC
CCACTATAAACACATGTACATATGTATGTTTTGGCATACAATGAGTAGTTGGGGAAAAAATGTGTAAAAG
CACCGTGACCATCACAGCATAAAGATAACCAGCTGAAGTATCGAATATGAGTAACCCCCAAATTGAATCA
CATGCCGCAACTGATAGGACCCATGGAAGTACACTCTTCATGGCGATATACAAGACACACACAAGCACGA
ACACCCAGTTGCGGAGGAAATTCTCCGTAAATGAAAACCCAATCGGCGAACAATTCATACCCATATATGG
TAAAAGTTTTGAACGCGACTTGAGAGCGGAGAGCATTGCGGCTGATAAGGTTTTAGCGCTAAGCGGGCTT
TATAAAACGGGCTGCGGGACCAGTTTTCATATCACTACCGTTTGAGTTCTTGTGCTGTGTGGATACTCCT
CCCGACACAAAGCCGCTCCATCAGCCAGCAGTCGTCTAATCCAGAGACCCCGGATCGGGGTACCCAACAT
GGACGCACAAACACGACGACGTGAGCGTCGCGCTGAGAAACAAGCTCAATGGAAAGCTGCAAACGGTGGA
TCTCCTCCACATATGGCTTACCCATACGATGTTCCAGATTACGCTCCTCCAAGCTTAATGACGGAGAAGA
TTACGCTAGCCGACGCGCTGTCCAACGTGGAGGTGTTGGACGAGCTATCCCTGCCGGACGAGCAGCCCTG
CATCGAGGCGCAGCCCTGCTCGATTATCTACAAGGCAAACTTCGATACGAATTTCGAGGATCGCAATGGA
TTTGTCACGGGTATCGCCAAGTACATCGAGGAGGCCACCACCCATGCCAACTTGAATGTGCTCCTGGACG
AGGGGCAGAAACACGCAGTAATGCTCTACACCTGGCGCTGCTGCTCGCGCGCCATTCCGCAGCCCAAGTC
CAATGAGCAGCCGAACCGCGTGGAGATCTACGAGAAGACGGTCGAGGTGCTAGCCCCGGAGGTGAACAAG
CTGCTCAACTTCATGTACTTCCAACGCAAGGCCATCGAGGCCTTCTCCGGCGAGGTGAAGCGCTTGTGCC
ACGTCGAGAAGCGCAAGGACTTCGTGTCCGAGGCGTACCTATTGACGCTAGGCAAGTTTATTAACATGTT
TGCCGTGCTGGACGAGCTGAAGAACATGAAGTCCAGCGTGAAGAACGATTACTCCACCTACAGGCGAGCT
GCGCAGTTCCTCAAAGTGATGTCGGACTCGCACACTTTGCAGGAGTCGCAGAATCTGTCCATGTTCCTGG
CCACGCAGAACAAGATTCGCGACACGGTCAAGGACACGCTGGAGAAGATCGTGGGCTACGAGGATCTGCT
CTCAGATGTGGTCAACATTTGCGTGCATATGTTCGAGACAAAGATGTACTTGACCCCTGAGGAGAAGCAC
ATGCTGGTAAAAGTTATGGGCTTTGGCCTGTTCCTTATGGACAGCGATGCGTGCAATATCAACAAACTTG
ATCAAAAGAAGAAGATACGGCTGGATCGCATCGATCGCATCTTTAAGAACCTGGAAGTGGTGCCCCTCTT
CGGCGACATGCAGATTGCTCCCTTCAACTACATAAAGCGCAGCAAGCACTTCGATTCCAGCAAGTGGCCG
CTGTCCAGCTCTAACGCCATCAGCCCACAGGCGGATCTAATGGTGCATTTGCCGCAGATACGCGAGGATC
ACGTCAAGTACATTTCGGAGCTGGCGCGATACACAAACGAGGTGACCACCACCGTCAAGGAGAATCCCTC
TGATGCCGAGAACCGGATTACGGCCGACCTGGCTCTGCGCGGCCTTCAATTGCTGTCCGAGTGGACCAGT
GTGGTCACCGAGTTGTACTCCTGGAAGCTCCTGCATCCGACTGATCATCACCAGAACAAGGAGTGCCCCG
TGGAGGCTGAGGAGTACGAGCGGGCCACCCGCTACAATTACACCTCGGAAGAGAAGTTCGCGCTGATCGA
GGTCATCGCCATGATAAAGGGACTGCAGGTGCTAATGGCGCGCATTGAAACCGTATTGTGCGAGGCTATC
CGGCGTAACATCTATTCCGAGCTGCAGGACTTCGTGCAGCTTTCGCTTCGTGAACCGCTGCGAAAGGCCG
TAAAAAATAAGAAGGATCTTATCCGGAGCATCATCATGTCGGTGCGAGAGACATCGGCGGACTGGCAAAA
GGGCTATGAGCCCACCGACGATCCAGTGGCCAAGGGCAAGAAGGATCCCGACGGCGGCTTCCGCATCCAG
GTGCCTCGCCTCAATGTGGGACCTTCCTCCACTCAGCTATACATGGTGCGCACCATGCTGGAGTCTCTGA
TTGCCGACAAAAGCGGCGGCAAGCGCACTTTGCGCAAGGACATCGACGGAAACTGTTTGCTGCAGATCGA
CACGTTCCACAAGACATCGTTCTACTGGAGCTACTTGCTCAACTTCAGCGACACGCTTCAGAAGTGCTGC
GATCTCTCGCAGCTGTGGTATCGCGAGTTCTACTTGGAGATGACCATGGGTCGTAAGGTTAACAAGTGCT
TGGTGCGGCATCAGCACAACGAGGAGTGCAAGGATCTGATCACCATGGAGAAGCGCATTCAGTTTCCGAT
TGAAATGTCCATGCCCTGGATCCTAACCGATCACATTCTGCAAACGAAGGAGCCCTCAATGATGGAATTT
GTCTTGTATCCCCTGGACTTGTACAACGACTCGGCGTACTACGCACTCACTGTCTTCCGAAAGCAGTTCC
TGTACGACGAAGTGGAGGCCGAAGTCAATCTGTGCTTCGATCAATTTGTCTACAAGCTGAGCGAGCAGAT
CTTTGCCCATTACAAGCAATTGGCGGGCAGCATCTTCTTGAAAGAGGAATTCCGTTTGAAGTGCGAGGTA
CTCGGTTTCAACTTCCAGTCGTATCCCCGCAATAATCGTTATGAGACCTTGTTAAAACAACGACATGTCC
AACTTTTGGGCCGTTCTATTGACTTGAACAAACTGATCACACAACGCATAAACGCCAACATGCACAAGAG
CATTGAGTTGGCCATCAGTCGTTTCGAGGGCAACGATATAACCGGCATTGTGGAACTCGAAGGCCTGCTA
GAGGCGAATCGAATTTGCCACAAGTTGCTAAGCAAGTACTTGGCCCTGGATAACTTTGACGGCATGGTAA
AGGAGGCTAACCACAATGTACTGGCGCCTTACGGCAGAATAACACTGCACGTCTTTGTGGAATTGAACTA
CGACTTTCTGGTCAATTACTGCTATAATGCAGCCACGAATCGTTTCATTCGAACCAAAGTGAATCTTTCG
TCGTCACAGGCTATTCAGCGTGAGAAGCCGCCACAAATGTCCCATTACTATCTGTGGGGTTCCAAGCAGC
TGAATGCTGCCTATTCCACACAGTATGGCCAGTACACTGGCTTTGTAGGTTCACCGCATTTCCATGCCAT
GTGCCGCCTGCTGGGCTATCAGGGCATAGCAGTCGTCATGGACATTATACTGAAGGACATTGTTAAGCCA
CTGATCCAGGGCTCGCTGCTGCAGTTCACCAAGACGCTGATGATTGCCATGCCCAAGTCATGCAAACTAC
CCCGTTGCGAATATGGTTCGCCTGGAGTGCTCAGCTACTATCAGGCTCATCTTACAGACATCGTGCAATA
TCCGGACGCGAAGACAGAGCTATTTCAGTCTTTCCGGGAGTTTGGCAACAGCATTATCTTTTGCCTGCTG
ATCGAACAGGCGCTCTCGCAGGAGGAGGTGTGCGATCTACTGCACGCCGCCCTCTTCCAGAACATCTTTC
CCAGACCTTTTTGCAAAGAGAATGAAAAACCGGAGGCTAAGCAAAAGCGTCTTGAAGCACAGTTTGCCAA
TCTGCAGATAGTTTCAAACGTGGAAAAGATTGGCACTGCAAAGCAAGCAATGATAGCACGAGAGGGAGAT
TTGCTGACTCGTGAGCGTCTTTGCTGTGGCCTCAGCATTTTTGAAGTTATTCTCAACCGCGTGAAGAGCT
ATTTGGACGACCCTGTGTGGTGTGGTCCTCCACCGGCCAACGGGATTATCCACGTGGATGAGTGCTCGGA
GTTCCATCGCCTTTGGTCGGCTCTGCAGTTCGTTTATTGCATTCCAGTCAGGGGAACGGAGTACACCATC
GAGGAGCTCTTCGGCGAAGGTCTGAACTGGGCTGGCTGCGTCATGATCGTACTGCTGGGACAGCAGCGTC
GCTTCGAGGCTCTGGACTTTTGCTACCACATTCTGCGGGTACAGCGCGTCGATGGCAAGGATGAGGACGT
AAAGGGCATTCAATTGAAGCGAATGGTGGATCGGATTCGTCGGTTCCAAGTATTAAACTCACAAATCTTC
TCCATTCTCAACAAGTATCTAAAGGGCGGCGATGGCGAGGGCTCAAATGTGGAGCACGTGCGGTGTTTTC
CACCGCCTCAGCATCCCTCGGTCATATCGTCCTCGTCGCACTACCAGGATCCCCAGAAGCTGCGGCAGAG
CATAAACAATTGAGCGGCCGCTCGAGTCTAGAGGGCCCGCGGTTCGAAGGTAAGCCTATCCCTAACCCTC
TCCTCGGTCTCGATTCTACGCGTACCGGTCATCATCACCATCACCATTGAGTTTAAACCCGCTGATCAGC
CTCGACTGTGCCTTCTAAGGCCTGAGCTCGCTGATCAGCCTCGATCGAGGATCCAGACATGATAAGATAC
ATTGATGAGTTTGGACAAACCACAACTAGAATGCAGTGAAAAAAATGCTTTATTTGTGAAATTTGTGATG
CTATTGCTTTATTTGTAACCATTATAAGCTGCAATAAACAAGTTAACAACAACAATTGCATTCATTTTAT
GTTTCAGGTTCAGGGGGAGGTGTGGGAGGTTTTTTAAAGCAAGTAAAACCTCTACAAATGTGGTATGGCT
GATTATGATCAGTCGACCGATGCCCTTGAGAGCCTTCAACCCAGTCAGCTCCTTCCGGTGGGCGCGGGGC
ATGACTATCGTCGCCGCACTTATGACTGTCTTCTTTATCATGCAACTCGTAGGACAGGTGCCGGCAGCGC
TCTGGGTCATTTTCGGCGAGGACCGCTTTCGCTGGAGCGCGACGATGATCGGCCTGTCGCTTGCGGTATT
CGGAATCTTGCACGCCCTCGCTCAAGCCTTCGTCACTGGTCCCGCCACCAAACGTTTCGGCGAGAAGCAG
GCCATTATCGCCGGCATGGCGGCCGACGCGCTGGGCTACGTCTTGCTGGCGTTCGCGACGCGAGGCTGGA
TGGCCTTCCCCATTATGATTCTTCTCGCTTCCGGCGGCATCGGGATGCCCGCGTTGCAGGCCATGCTGTC
CAGGCAGGTAGATGACGACCATCAGGGACAGCTTCAAGGATCGCTCGCGGCTCTTACCAGCCAGCAAAAG
GCCAGGAACCGTAAAAAGGCCGCGTTGCTGGCGTTTTTCCATAGGCTCCGCCCCCCTGACGAGCATCACA
AAAATCGACGCTCAAGTCAGAGGTGGCGAAACCCGACAGGACTATAAAGATACCAGGCGTTTCCCCCTGG
AAGCTCCCTCGTGCGCTCTCCTGTTCCGACCCTGCCGCTTACCGGATACCTGTCCGCCTTTCTCCCTTCG
GGAAGCGTGGCGCTTTCTCAATGCTCACGCTGTAGGTATCTCAGTTCGGTGTAGGTCGTTCGCTCCAAGC
TGGGCTGTGTGCACGAACCCCCCGTTCAGCCCGACCGCTGCGCCTTATCCGGTAACTATCGTCTTGAGTC
CAACCCGGTAAGACACGACTTATCGCCACTGGCAGCAGCCACTGGTAACAGGATTAGCAGAGCGAGGTAT
GTAGGCGGTGCTACAGAGTTCTTGAAGTGGTGGCCTAACTACGGCTACACTAGAAGGACAGTATTTGGTA
TCTGCGCTCTGCTGAAGCCAGTTACCTTCGGAAAAAGAGTTGGTAGCTCTTGATCCGGCAAACAAACCAC
CGCTGGTAGCGGTGGTTTTTTTGTTTGCAAGCAGCAGATTACGCGCAGAAAAAAAGGATCTCAAGAAGAT
CCTTTGATCTTTTCTACGGGGTCTGACGCTCAGTGGAACGAAAACTCACGTTAAGGGATTTTGGTCATGA
GATTATCAAAAAGGATCTTCACCTAGATCCTTTTAAATTAAAAATGAAGTTTTAAATCAATCTAAAGTAT
ATATGAGTAAACTTGGTCTGACAGTTACCAATGCTTAATCAGTGAGGCACCTATCTCAGCGATCTGTCTA
TTTCGTTCATCCATAGTTGCCTGACTCCCCGTCGTGTAGATAACTACGATACGGGAGGGCTTACCATCTG
GCCCCAGTGCTGCAATGATACCGCGAGACCCACGCTCACCGGCTCCAGATTTATCAGCAATAAACCAGCC
AGCCGGAAGGGCCGAGCGCAGAAGTGGTCCTGCAACTTTATCCGCCTCCATCCAGTCTATTAATTGTTGC
CGGGAAGCTAGAGTAAGTAGTTCGCCAGTTAATAGTTTGCGCAACGTTGTTGCCATTGCTGCAGGCATCG
TGGTGTCACGCTCGTCGTTTGGTATGGCTTCATTCAGCTCCGGTTCCCAACGATCAAGGCGAGTTACATG
ATCCCCCATGTTGTGCAAAAAAGCGGTTAGCTCCTTCGGTCCTCCGATCGTTGTCAGAAGTAAGTTGGCC
GCAGTGTTATCACTCATGGTTATGGCAGCACTGCATAATTCTCTTACTGTCATGCCATCCGTAAGATGCT
TTTCTGTGACTGGTGAGTACTCAACCAAGTCATTCTGAGAATAGTGTATGCGGCGACCGAGTTGCTCTTG
CCCGGCGTCAACACGGGATAATACCGCGCCACATAGCAGAACTTTAAAAGTGCTCATCATTGGAAAACGT
TCTTCGGGGCGAAAACTCTCAAGGATCTTACCGCTGTTGAGATCCAGTTCGATGTAACCCACTCGTGCAC
CCAACTGATCTTCAGCATCTTTTACTTTCACCAGCGTTTCTGGGTGAGCAAAAACAGGAAGGCAAAATGC
CGCAAAAAAGGGAATAAGGGCGACACGGAAATGTTGAATACTCATACTCTTCCTTTTTCAATATTATTGA
AGCATTTATCAGGGTTATTGTCTCATGAGCGGATACATATTTGAATGTATTTAGAAAAATAAACAAATAG
GGGTTCCGCGCACATTTCCCCGAAAAGTGCCACCTGACGTCTAAGAAACCATTATTATCATGACATTAAC
CTATAAAAATAGGCGTATCACGAGGCCCTTTCGT
